>Addgene plasmid #196663 | pHis-mCherry-WzzE | addgene full sequence | sequence record 389748 | Addgene NGS Result
GGCTTACTATGTTGGCACTGATGAGGGTGTCAGTGAAGTGCTTCATGTGGCAGGAGAAAAAAGGCTGCAC
CGGTGCGTCAGCAGAATATGTGATACAGGATATATTCCGCTTCCTCGCTCACTGACTCGCTACGCTCGGT
CGTTCGACTGCGGCGAGCGGAAATGGCTTACGAACGGGGCGGAGATTTCCTGGAAGATGCCAGGAAGATA
CTTAACAGGGAAGTGAGAGGGCCGCGGCAAAGCCGTTTTTCCATAGGCTCCGCCCCCCTGACAAGCATCA
CGAAATCTGACGCTCAAATCAGTGGTGGCGAAACCCGACAGGACTATAAAGATACCAGGCGTTTCCCCCT
GGCGGCTCCCTCGTGCGCTCTCCTGTTCCTGCCTTTCGGTTTACCGGTGTCATTCCGCTGTTATGGCCGC
GTTTGTCTCATTCCACGCCTGACACTCAGTTCCGGGTAGGCAGTTCGCTCCAAGCTGGACTGTATGCACG
AACCCCCCGTTCAGTCCGACCGCTGCGCCTTATCCGGTAACTATCGTCTTGAGTCCAACCCGGAAAGACA
TGCAAAAGCACCACTGGCAGCAGCCACTGGTAATTGATTTAGAGGAGTTAGTCTTGAAGTCATGCGCCGG
TTAAGGCTAAACTGAAAGGACAAGTTTTGGTGACTGCGCTCCTCCAAGCCAGTTACCTCGGTTCAAAGAG
TTGGTAGCTCAGAGAACCTTCGAAAAACCGCCCTGCAAGGCGGTTTTTTCGTTTTCAGAGCAAGAGATTA
CGCGCAGACCAAAACGATCTCAAGAAGATCATCTTATTAATCAGATAAAATATTTCTAGATTTCAGTGCA
ATTTATCTCTTCAAATGTAGCACCTGAAGTCAGCCCCATACGATATAAGTTGTAATTCTCATGTTAGTCA
TGCCCCGCGCCCACCGGAAGGAGCTGACTGGGTTGAAGGCTCTCAAGGGCATCGGTCGAGATCCCGGTGC
CTAATGAGTGAGCTAACTTACATTAATTGCGTTGCGCTCACTGCCCGCTTTCCAGTCGGGAAACCTGTCG
TGCCAGCTGCATTAATGAATCGGCCAACGCGCGGGGAGAGGCGGTTTGCGTATTGGGCGCCAGGGTGGTT
TTTCTTTTCACCAGTGAGACGGGCAACAGCTGATTGCCCTTCACCGCCTGGCCCTGAGAGAGTTGCAGCA
AGCGGTCCACGCTGGTTTGCCCCAGCAGGCGAAAATCCTGTTTGATGGTGGTTAACGGCGGGATATAACA
TGAGCTGTCTTCGGTATCGTCGTATCCCACTACCGAGATGTCCGCACCAACGCGCAGCCCGGACTCGGTA
ATGGCGCGCATTGCGCCCAGCGCCATCTGATCGTTGGCAACCAGCATCGCAGTGGGAACGATGCCCTCAT
TCAGCATTTGCATGGTTTGTTGAAAACCGGACATGGCACTCCAGTCGCCTTCCCGTTCCGCTATCGGCTG
AATTTGATTGCGAGTGAGATATTTATGCCAGCCAGCCAGACGCAGACGCGCCGAGACAGAACTTAATGGG
CCCGCTAACAGCGCGATTTGCTGGTGACCCAATGCGACCAGATGCTCCACGCCCAGTCGCGTACCGTCTT
CATGGGAGAAAATAATACTGTTGATGGGTGTCTGGTCAGAGACATCAAGAAATAACGCCGGAACATTAGT
GCAGGCAGCTTCCACAGCAATGGCATCCTGGTCATCCAGCGGATAGTTAATGATCAGCCCACTGACGCGT
TGCGCGAGAAGATTGTGCACCGCCGCTTTACAGGCTTCGACGCCGCTTCGTTCTACCATCGACACCACCA
CGCTGGCACCCAGTTGATCGGCGCGAGATTTAATCGCCGCGACAATTTGCGACGGCGCGTGCAGGGCCAG
ACTGGAGGTGGCAACGCCAATCAGCAACGACTGTTTGCCCGCCAGTTGTTGTGCCACGCGGTTGGGAATG
TAATTCAGCTCCGCCATCGCCGCTTCCACTTTTTCCCGCGTTTTCGCAGAAACGTGGCTGGCCTGGTTCA
CCACGCGGGAAACGGTCTGATAAGAGACACCGGCATACTCTGCGACATCGTATAACGTTACTGGTTTCAC
ATTCACCACCCTGAATTGACTCTCTTCCGGGCGCTATCATGCCATACCGCGAAAGGTTTTGCGCCATTCG
ATGGTGTCCGGGATCTCGACGCTCTCCCTTATGCGACTCCTGCATTAGGAAATTAATACGACTCACTATA
GGGGAATTGTGAGCGGATAACAATTCCCCTGTAGAAATAATTTTGTTTAACTTTAATAAGGAGATATACC
ATGGGCAGCAGCCATCACCATCATCACCACAGCCAGGATCCGGTGAGCAAGGGCGAGGAGGATAACATGG
CCATCATCAAGGAGTTCATGCGCTTCAAGGTGCACATGGAGGGCTCCGTGAACGGCCACGAGTTCGAGAT
CGAGGGCGAGGGCGAGGGCCGCCCCTACGAGGGCACCCAGACCGCCAAGCTGAAGGTGACCAAGGGTGGC
CCCCTGCCCTTCGCCTGGGACATCCTGTCCCCTCAGTTCATGTACGGCTCCAAGGCCTACGTGAAGCACC
CCGCCGACATCCCCGACTACTTGAAGCTGTCCTTCCCCGAGGGCTTCAAGTGGGAGCGCGTGATGAACTT
CGAGGACGGCGGCGTGGTGACCGTGACCCAGGACTCCTCCCTGCAGGACGGCGAGTTCATCTACAAGGTG
AAGCTGCGCGGCACCAACTTCCCCTCCGACGGCCCCGTAATGCAGAAGAAGACTATGGGCTGGGAGGCCT
CCTCCGAGCGGATGTACCCCGAGGACGGCGCCCTGAAGGGCGAGATCAAGCAGAGGCTGAAGCTGAAGGA
CGGCGGCCACTACGACGCTGAGGTCAAGACCACCTACAAGGCCAAGAAGCCCGTGCAGCTGCCCGGCGCC
TACAACGTCAACATCAAGTTGGACATCACCTCCCACAACGAGGACTACACCATCGTGGAACAGTACGAAC
GCGCCGAGGGCCGCCACTCCACCGGCGGCATGAAGCTTGCCATGGTGAAATCAGAGAACTTGTCTACCGG
GAATGCGTTGATTGATAACGAACTGGATATCCGTGGTTTATTCCGCCTGCTGTGGCGTGGAAAGGTGTGG
CCGATAGCAATCGGCCTGCTGTTTGCCGTCGTGGCATTAGGCTATTCCTATCTTGTTAAACAGGAATGGG
GTGCAACATCGATTACCGACAAGCCGACGGTTAATATGTTGGGCGGCTATTACTCGCAGCAGCAATTCCT
ACGTAACCTCGACGCTCGATCGTTTTCCTCTCCTCAGCCAGAACAACCGTCTATTTCGGCTGGTGCTTAT
GATGAATTCATCATGCAGTTAGCGGCTTACGATACCCGCCGCGATTTCTGGTTGCAGACTGACTATTATA
AGCAACGTCTGGAAGGTGATGAAAAGGCTGATGCAGCCTTGCTGGATGAGCTGGTCAACAACATTCAGTT
TACGGCGCGTGATGACGGGAAAAAAACCAATGACTCCGTGAAGCTGGTGGCGGAAACCTCCTCAGATTCC
AACACGTTGCTTCGTCAGTATGTGGTTTTTGCCAGTCAGCGTGCAGCCAACCACTTGAATGAAGAAATCA
AGGGAGCCTGGGCTGCCAGAACCATTTTCATGAAGTCGCAGATTAAGCGTCAGGAAGCGGTAGCAAAAGC
GATTTACGATCGTGAAGTCCGCAGCGTTGAACTGGCGCTGAAAATCGCACAACAGCAAGGTATTAGCCGT
AGCCAGACGGATACGCCAGCAGATGAAATCCCCGCATCGGAAATGTTCCTGCTCGGCAGGCCGATGCTTC
AAGCCCGACTGGAAACGTTGCAGACCAGCGGCCCGCATTATGAACTGGATTACGATCAAAATCGCGCGAT
GTTGGCGACGCTGAACGTTGGCCCAACGCTTGAGGCCAGTTTCCAGACGTATCGTTATTTGCGTACACCG
GAAGAACCGGTGAAACGCGACAGCCCGCGCCGGGCATTCCTGATGGTGATGTGGGGTGCGATTGGTGTGC
TAGTGGGAGCGGGTGTTGCCCTGGCTCGCCGTCTGCGTTAGCTCGAGTCTGGTAAAGAAACCGCTGCTGC
GAAATTTGAACGCCAGCACATGGACTCGTCTACTAGCGCAGCTTAATTAACCTAGGCTGCTGCCACCGCT
GAGCAATAACTAGCATAACCCCTTGGGGCCTCTAAACGGGTCTTGAGGGGTTTTTTGCTGAAACCTCAGG
CATTTGAGAAGCACACGGTCACACTGCTTCCGGTAGTCAATAAACCGGTAAACCAGCAATAGACATAAGC
GGCTATTTAACGACCCTGCCCTGAACCGACGACCGGGTCGAATTTGCTTTCGAATTTCTGCCATTCATCC
GCTTATTATCACTTATTCAGGCGTAGCAACCAGGCGTTTAAGGGCACCAATAACTGCCTTAAAAAAATTA
CGCCCCGCCCTGCCACTCATCGCAGTACTGTTGTAATTCATTAAGCATTCTGCCGACATGGAAGCCATCA
CAAACGGCATGATGAACCTGAATCGCCAGCGGCATCAGCACCTTGTCGCCTTGCGTATAATATTTGCCCA
TAGTGAAAACGGGGGCGAAGAAGTTGTCCATATTGGCCACGTTTAAATCAAAACTGGTGAAACTCACCCA
GGGATTGGCTGAGACGAAAAACATATTCTCAATAAACCCTTTAGGGAAATAGGCCAGGTTTTCACCGTAA
CACGCCACATCTTGCGAATATATGTGTAGAAACTGCCGGAAATCGTCGTGGTATTCACTCCAGAGCGATG
AAAACGTTTCAGTTTGCTCATGGAAAACGGTGTAACAAGGGTGAACACTATCCCATATCACCAGCTCACC
GTCTTTCATTGCCATACGGAACTCCGGATGAGCATTCATCAGGCGGGCAAGAATGTGAATAAAGGCCGGA
TAAAACTTGTGCTTATTTTTCTTTACGGTCTTTAAAAAGGCCGTAATATCCAGCTGAACGGTCTGGTTAT
AGGTACATTGAGCAACTGACTGAAATGCCTCAAAATGTTCTTTACGATGCCATTGGGATATATCAACGGT
GGTATATCCAGTGATTTTTTTCTCCATTTTAGCTTCCTTAGCTCCTGAAAATCTCGATAACTCAAAAAAT
ACGCCCGGTAGTGATCTTATTTCATTATGGTGAAAGTTGGAACCTCTTACGTGCCGATCAACGTCTCATT
TTCGCCAAAAGTTGGCCCAGGGCTTCCCGGTATCAACAGGGACACCAGGATTTATTTATTCTGCGAAGTG
ATCTTCCGTCACAGGTATTTATTCGGCGCAAAGTGCGTCGGGTGATGCTGCCAACTTACTGATTTAGTGT
ATGATGGTGTTTTTGAGGTGCTCCAGTGGCTTCTGTTTCTATCAGCTGTCCCTCCTGTTCAGCTACTGAC
GGGGTGGTGCGTAACGGCAAAAGCACCGCCGGACATCAGCGCTAGCGGAGTGTATACT
Features (pLannotate 1.2.2; 18 found; start..end, strand, type, name):
    105..160     -  rep_origin     RSF ori (fragment): Plasmids containing the RSF 1030 origin of replication can be propagated in E. coli cells that contain additional plasmids with compatible origins.
    248..793     -  rep_origin     p15A ori: Plasmids containing the medium-copy-number p15A origin of replication can be propagated in E. coli cells that contain a second plasmid with the ColE1 origin.
    905..969     -  CDS            TcR (fragment): tetracycline efflux protein; tet; confers resistance to tetracycline
    984..1005    -  protein_bind   CAP binding site: CAP binding activates transcription in the presence of cAMP. E. coli catabolite activator protein
   1018..2100    -  CDS            lacI: lac repressor; lacI; The lac repressor binds to the lac operator to inhibit transcription in E. coli. This inhibition can be relieved by adding lactose or isopropyl-β-D-thiogalactopyranoside (IPTG).
   2101..2178    -  promoter       lacI promoter: lacI
   2186..2221    -  CDS            TcR (fragment): tetracycline efflux protein; tet; confers resistance to tetracycline
   2224..2242    +  promoter       T7 promoter: promoter for bacteriophage T7 RNA polymerase
   2243..2267    +  protein_bind   lac operator: The lac repressor binds to the lac operator to inhibit transcription in E. coli. This inhibition can be relieved by adding lactose or isopropyl-β-D-thiogalactopyranoside (IPTG). lac repressor encoded by lacI
   2282..2304    +  RBS            RBS: efficient ribosome binding site from bacteriophage T7 gene 10 (Olins and Rangwala, 1989)
   2353..3042    +  CDS            mCherry: mCherry is a basic (constitutively fluorescent) red fluorescent protein published in 2004, derived from Discosoma sp.. It is reported to be a very rapidly-maturing monomer with low acid sensitivity.
   3094..4092    +  CDS            wzzE: WZZE_ECO57 - Also known as wzz. Experimental evidence at protein level: Swiss-Prot protein existence level 1. Modulates the polysaccharide chain length of enterobacterial common antigen (ECA). From Escherichia coli O157:H7.
   4114..4155    +  CDS            S-Tag (fragment): affinity and epitope tag derived from pancreatic ribonuclease A
   4185..4202    +  CDS            SET1 (fragment): solubility-enhancement tag derived from T7 phage gene 10B
   4210..4257    +  terminator     T7 terminator: transcription terminator for bacteriophage T7 RNA polymerase
   4481..5137    -  CDS            cat: CAT_ECOLX - Experimental evidence at protein level: Swiss-Prot protein existence level 1. This enzyme is an effector of chloramphenicol resistance in bacteria. From Escherichia coli. This protein is used as a marker in many commonly used cloning vectors, such as pACYC184.
   5138..5240    -  promoter       cat promoter: promoter of the E. coli cat gene encoding chloramphenicol acetyltransferase
   5361..5504    +  mobile_element IS1 (fragment): prokaryotic transposable element IS1
