[The description below was written by a language model from this plasmid's Addgene catalogue record and pLannotate feature annotations shown in this document.]
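Description:
pHis-mCherry-WzzE is a bacterial expression plasmid built on the Novagen pACYCDuet-1 backbone for producing an N-terminally His6- and mCherry-tagged form of WzzE from Pectobacterium atrosepticum in E. coli. It replicates from the p15A origin, which is compatible with ColE1-type plasmids and so allows co-expression with a partner protein from a second vector. Selection is by chloramphenicol, through the cat gene and its own promoter. The catalogue lists the plasmid as high copy, although p15A is generally regarded as a lower- to medium-copy origin. The backbone also carries lacI with its promoter.

The expression cassette consists of a T7 promoter followed by a lac operator and the T7 gene 10 ribosome binding site, so transcription depends on T7 RNA polymerase from a DE3 lysogen host and is repressed by LacI until induced with IPTG. The reading frame begins with the backbone-encoded His tag (recorded in the catalogue but not annotated in the feature table), continues through mCherry and then WzzE, and is followed by the T7 terminator. The insert was cloned between BamHI and XhoI, and WzzE carries a valine insertion at position 2. The annotation tool labels the gene by homology to E. coli O157:H7 WzzE, but the record gives the source as P. atrosepticum. A partial S-tag lies downstream, and whether it is translated is not stated.

WzzE is the co-polymerase that modulates polysaccharide chain length in enterobacterial common antigen biosynthesis. The fluorescent and affinity tags suit tracking and purification of this protein, in work on its complex with the polymerase Wzy. The sequenced record is 5,518 nt, somewhat shorter than the 5,796 bp listed in the catalogue.
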