Addgene plasmid #196663: pHis-mCherry-WzzE
Purpose: Expression of N-terminally His6-mCherry-tagged WzzE from Pectobacterium atrosepticum in E.coli
Depositing lab: James Naismith. Depositing organization: Rosalind Franklin Institute. Publication: The lipid linked oligosaccharide polymerase Wzy and its regulating co-polymerase, Wzz, from enterobacterial common antigen biosynthesis form a complex. Weckener M, Woodward LS, Clarke BR, Liu H, Ward PN, Le Bas A, Bhella D, Whitfield C, Naismith JH. Open Biol. 2023 Mar;13(3):220373. doi: 10.1098/rsob.220373. Epub 2023 Mar 22. PubMed 36944376.
Backbone
  Vector backbone: pACYCDuet-1
  Backbone manufacturer: Novagen
  Backbone size w/o insert (bp): 4008
  Total vector size (bp): 5796
  Vector type: Bacterial Expression
Growth in bacteria
  Bacterial resistance: Chloramphenicol, 25 μg/mL
  Growth temperature: 37°C
  Growth strain: DH5alpha
  Growth instructions: Protein expression in E. coli C43(DE3).
  Copy number: High Copy
Gene/Insert
  Gene/Insert name: WzzE
  Species: Pectobacterium atrosepticum
  Insert size (bp): 1788
  Mutation: Valine insertion at position 2 of WzzE.
  GenBank ID: 57210875
  Promoter: T7
  Tag / fusion protein: His (N terminal on backbone); mCherry (N terminal on insert)
  Cloning method: Restriction Enzyme; 5′ cloning site BamHI (not destroyed); 3′ cloning site XhoI (not destroyed)
  Sequencing primers: 5′ T7 promotor; 3′ T7 terminator
Terms and licenses: Academic/Nonprofit Terms; Industry Terms: Not Available to Industry
How to cite: pHis-mCherry-WzzE was a gift from James Naismith (Addgene plasmid # 196663 ; http://n2t.net/addgene:196663 ; RRID:Addgene_196663)
