>Addgene plasmid #196663 | pHis-mCherry-WzzE | depositor partial sequence | sequence record 389778 | WzzECA
CCATGGTGAAATCAGAGAACTTGTCTACCGGGAATGCGTTGATTGATAACGAACTGGATATCCGTGGTTT
ATTCCGCCTGCTGTGGCGTGGAAAGGTGTGGCCGATAGCAATCGGCCTGCTGTTTGCCGTCGTGGCATTA
GGCTATTCCTATCTTGTTAAACAGGAATGGGGTGCAACATCGATTACCGACAAGCCGACGGTTAATATGT
TGGGCGGCTATTACTCGCAGCAGCAATTCCTACGTAACCTCGACGCTCGATCGTTTTCCTCTCCTCAGCC
AGAACAACCGTCTATTTCGGCTGGTGCTTATGATGAATTCATCATGCAGTTAGCGGCTTACGATACCCGC
CGCGATTTCTGGTTGCAGACTGACTATTATAAGCAACGTCTGGAAGGTGATGAAAAGGCTGATGCAGCCT
TGCTGGATGAGCTGGTCAACAACATTCAGTTTACGGCGCGTGATGACGGGAAAAAAACCAATGACTCCGT
GAAGCTGGTGGCGGAAACCTCCTCAGATTCCAACACGTTGCTTCGTCAGTATGTGGTTTTTGCCAGTCAG
CGTGCAGCCAACCACTTGAATGAAGAAATCAAGGGAGCCTGGGCTGCCAGAACCATTTTCATGAAGTCGC
AGATTAAGCGTCAGGAAGCGGTAGCAAAAGCGATTTACGATCGTGAAGTCCGCAGCGTTGAACTGGCGCT
GAAAATCGCACAACAGCAAGGTATTAGCCGTAGCCAGACGGATACGCCAGCAGATGAAATCCCCGCATCG
GAAATGTTCCTGCTCGGCAGGCCGATGCTTCAAGCCCGACTGGAAACGTTGCAGACCAGCGGCCCGCATT
ATGAACTGGATTACGATCAAAATCGCGCGATGTTGGCGACGCTGAACGTTGGCCCAACGCTTGAGGCCAG
TTTCCAGACGTATCGTTATTTGCGTACACCGGAAGAACCGGTGAAACGCGACAGCCCGCGCCGGGCATTC
CTGATGGTGATGTGGGGTGCGATTGGTGTGCTAGTGGGAGCGGGTGTTGCCCTGGCTCGCCGTCTGCGTT
AGCTCGAG
